>Addgene plasmid #83944 | pLenti-sgRELA | addgene full sequence | sequence record 163207 | Addgene Assembled Sequence
TTAATGTAGTCTTATGCAATACTCTTGTAGTCTTGCAACATGGTAACGATGAGTTAGCAACATGCCTTAC
AAGGAGAGAAAAAGCACCGTGCATGCCGATTGGTGGAAGTAAGGTGGTACGATCGTGCCTTATTAGGAAG
GCAACAGACGGGTCTGACATGGATTGGACGAACCACTGAATTGCCGCATTGCAGAGATATTGTATTTAAG
TGCCTAGCTCGATACATAAACGGGTCTCTCTGGTTAGACCAGATCTGAGCCTGGGAGCTCTCTGGCTAAC
TAGGGAACCCACTGCTTAAGCCTCAATAAAGCTTGCCTTGAGTGCTTCAAGTAGTGTGTGCCCGTCTGTT
GTGTGACTCTGGTAACTAGAGATCCCTCAGACCCTTTTAGTCAGTGTGGAAAATCTCTAGCAGTGGCGCC
CGAACAGGGACTTGAAAGCGAAAGGGAAACCAGAGGAGCTCTCTCGACGCAGGACTCGGCTTGCTGAAGC
GCGCACGGCAAGAGGCGAGGGGCGGCGACTGGTGAGTACGCCAAAAATTTTGACTAGCGGAGGCTAGAAG
GAGAGAGATGGGTGCGAGAGCGTCAGTATTAAGCGGGGGAGAATTAGATCGCGATGGGAAAAAATTCGGT
TAAGGCCAGGGGGAAAGAAAAAATATAAATTAAAACATATAGTATGGGCAAGCAGGGAGCTAGAACGATT
CGCAGTTAATCCTGGCCTGTTAGAAACATCAGAAGGCTGTAGACAAATACTGGGACAGCTACAACCATCC
CTTCAGACAGGATCAGAAGAACTTAGATCATTATATAATACAGTAGCAACCCTCTATTGTGTGCATCAAA
GGATAGAGATAAAAGACACCAAGGAAGCTTTAGACAAGATAGAGGAAGAGCAAAACAAAAGTAAGACCAC
CGCACAGCAAGCGGCCGCTGATCTTCAGACCTGGAGGAGGAGATATGAGGGACAATTGGAGAAGTGAATT
ATATAAATATAAAGTAGTAAAAATTGAACCATTAGGAGTAGCACCCACCAAGGCAAAGAGAAGAGTGGTG
CAGAGAGAAAAAAGAGCAGTGGGAATAGGAGCTTTGTTCCTTGGGTTCTTGGGAGCAGCAGGAAGCACTA
TGGGCGCAGCGTCAATGACGCTGACGGTACAGGCCAGACAATTATTGTCTGGTATAGTGCAGCAGCAGAA
CAATTTGCTGAGGGCTATTGAGGCGCAACAGCATCTGTTGCAACTCACAGTCTGGGGCATCAAGCAGCTC
CAGGCAAGAATCCTGGCTGTGGAAAGATACCTAAAGGATCAACAGCTCCTGGGGATTTGGGGTTGCTCTG
GAAAACTCATTTGCACCACTGCTGTGCCTTGGAATGCTAGTTGGAGTAATAAATCTCTGGAACAGATTTG
GAATCACACGACCTGGATGGAGTGGGACAGAGAAATTAACAATTACACAAGCTTAATACACTCCTTAATT
GAAGAATCGCAAAACCAGCAAGAAAAGAATGAACAAGAATTATTGGAATTAGATAAATGGGCAAGTTTGT
GGAATTGGTTTAACATAACAAATTGGCTGTGGTATATAAAATTATTCATAATGATAGTAGGAGGCTTGGT
AGGTTTAAGAATAGTTTTTGCTGTACTTTCTATAGTGAATAGAGTTAGGCAGGGATATTCACCATTATCG
TTTCAGACCCACCTCCCAACCCCGAGGGGACCCAGAGAGGGCCTATTTCCCATGATTCCTTCATATTTGC
ATATACGATACAAGGCTGTTAGAGAGATAATTAGAATTAATTTGACTGTAAACACAAAGATATTAGTACA
AAATACGTGACGTAGAAAGTAATAATTTCTTGGGTAGTTTGCAGTTTTAAAATTATGTTTTAAAATGGAC
TATCATATGCTTACCGTAACTTGAAAGTATTTCGATTTCTTGGCTTTATATATCTTGTGGAAAGGACGAA
ACACCGGAAGATCTCATCCCCACCGGTTTTAGAGCTAGAAATAGCAAGTTAAAATAAGGCTAGTCCGTTA
TCAACTTGAAAAAGTGGCACCGAGTCGGTGCTTTTTTGAATTCTAGATCTTGAGACAAATGGCAGTATTC
ATCCACAATTTTAAAAGAAAAGGGGGGATTGGGGGGTACAGTGCAGGGGAAAGAATAGTAGACATAATAG
CAACAGACATACAAACTAAAGAATTACAAAAACAAATTACAAAAATTCAAAATTTTCGGGTTTATTACAG
GGACAGCAGAGATCCACTTTGGCGCCGGCTCGAGTGGCTCCGGTGCCCGTCAGTGGGCAGAGCGCACATC
GCCCACAGTCCCCGAGAAGTTGGGGGGAGGGGTCGGCAATTGAACCGGTGCCTAGAGAAGGTGGCGCGGG
GTAAACTGGGAAAGTGATGTCGTGTACTGGCTCCGCCTTTTTCCCGAGGGTGGGGGAGAACCGTATATAA
GTGCAGTAGTCGCCGTGAACGTTCTTTTTCGCAACGGGTTTGCCGCCAGAACACAGGTGTCGTGACGCGG
GATCCGCCACCATGACCGAGTACAAGCCCACGGTGCGCCTCGCCACCCGCGACGACGTCCCCAGGGCCGT
ACGCACCCTCGCCGCCGCGTTCGCCGACTACCCCGCCACGCGCCACACCGTCGATCCGGACCGCCACATC
GAGCGGGTCACCGAGCTGCAAGAACTCTTCCTCACGCGCGTCGGGCTCGACATCGGCAAGGTGTGGGTCG
CGGACGACGGCGCCGCGGTGGCGGTCTGGACCACGCCGGAGAGCGTCGAAGCGGGGGCGGTGTTCGCCGA
GATCGGCCCGCGCATGGCCGAGTTGAGCGGTTCCCGGCTGGCCGCGCAGCAACAGATGGAAGGCCTCCTG
GCGCCGCACCGGCCCAAGGAGCCCGCGTGGTTCCTGGCCACCGTCGGAGTCTCGCCCGACCACCAGGGCA
AGGGTCTGGGCAGCGCCGTCGTGCTCCCCGGAGTGGAGGCGGCCGAGCGCGCCGGGGTGCCCGCCTTCCT
GGAGACCTCCGCGCCCCGCAACCTCCCCTTCTACGAGCGGCTCGGCTTCACCGTCACCGCCGACGTCGAG
GTGCCCGAAGGACCGCGCACCTGGTGCATGACCCGCAAGCCCGGTGCCTGAACGCGTTAAGTCGACAATC
AACCTCTGGATTACAAAATTTGTGAAAGATTGACTGGTATTCTTAACTATGTTGCTCCTTTTACGCTATG
TGGATACGCTGCTTTAATGCCTTTGTATCATGCTATTGCTTCCCGTATGGCTTTCATTTTCTCCTCCTTG
TATAAATCCTGGTTGCTGTCTCTTTATGAGGAGTTGTGGCCCGTTGTCAGGCAACGTGGCGTGGTGTGCA
CTGTGTTTGCTGACGCAACCCCCACTGGTTGGGGCATTGCCACCACCTGTCAGCTCCTTTCCGGGACTTT
CGCTTTCCCCCTCCCTATTGCCACGGCGGAACTCATCGCCGCCTGCCTTGCCCGCTGCTGGACAGGGGCT
CGGCTGTTGGGCACTGACAATTCCGTGGTGTTGTCGGGGAAATCATCGTCCTTTCCTTGGCTGCTCGCCT
GTGTTGCCACCTGGATTCTGCGCGGGACGTCCTTCTGCTACGTCCCTTCGGCCCTCAATCCAGCGGACCT
TCCTTCCCGCGGCCTGCTGCCGGCTCTGCGGCCTCTTCCGCGTCTTCGCCTTCGCCCTCAGACGAGTCGG
ATCTCCCTTTGGGCCGCCTCCCCGCGTCGACTTTAAGACCAATGACTTACAAGGCAGCTGTAGATCTTAG
CCACTTTTTAAAAGAAAAGGGGGGACTGGAAGGGCTAATTCACTCCCAACGAAGACAAGATCTGCTTTTT
GCTTGTACTGGGTCTCTCTGGTTAGACCAGATCTGAGCCTGGGAGCTCTCTGGCTAACTAGGGAACCCAC
TGCTTAAGCCTCAATAAAGCTTGCCTTGAGTGCTTCAAGTAGTGTGTGCCCGTCTGTTGTGTGACTCTGG
TAACTAGAGATCCCTCAGACCCTTTTAGTCAGTGTGGAAAATCTCTAGCAGTACGTATAGTAGTTCATGT
CATCTTATTATTCAGTATTTATAACTTGCAAAGAAATGAATATCAGAGAGTGAGAGGAACTTGTTTATTG
CAGCTTATAATGGTTACAAATAAAGCAATAGCATCACAAATTTCACAAATAAAGCATTTTTTTCACTGCA
TTCTAGTTGTGGTTTGTCCAAACTCATCAATGTATCTTATCATGTCTGGCTCTAGCTATCCCGCCCCTAA
CTCCGCCCATCCCGCCCCTAACTCCGCCCAGTTCCGCCCATTCTCCGCCCCATGGCTGACTAATTTTTTT
TATTTATGCAGAGGCCGAGGCCGCCTCGGCCTCTGAGCTATTCCAGAAGTAGTGAGGAGGCTTTTTTGGA
GGCCTAGGGACGTACCCAATTCGCCCTATAGTGAGTCGTATTACGCGCGCTCACTGGCCGTCGTTTTACA
ACGTCGTGACTGGGAAAACCCTGGCGTTACCCAACTTAATCGCCTTGCAGCACATCCCCCTTTCGCCAGC
TGGCGTAATAGCGAAGAGGCCCGCACCGATCGCCCTTCCCAACAGTTGCGCAGCCTGAATGGCGAATGGG
[124 nt withheld, positions 4621-4744]
C
[91 nt withheld, positions 4746-4836]
A
[49 nt withheld, positions 4838-4886]
CCTTTGACGTTGGAGTCCACGTTCTTT
[37 nt withheld, positions 4914-4950]
ACCCTATCTCGGTCTATTCTTTTGATTTATAAGGGATTTTGCCGATTTCGGCCTATTGGTTAAAAAATGA
GCTGATTTAACAAAAATTTAACGCGAATTTTAACAAAATATTAACGCTTACAATTTAGGTGGCACTTTTC
GGGGAAATGTGCGCGGAACCCCTATTTGTTTATTTTTCTAAATACATTCAAATATGTATCCGCTCATGAG
ACAATAACCCTGATAAATGCTTCAATAATATTGAAAAAGGAAGAGTATGAGTATTCAACATTTCCGTGTC
GCCCTTATTCCCTTTTTTGCGGCATTTTGCCTTCCTGTTTTTGCTCACCCAGAAACGCTGGTGAAAGTAA
AAGATGCTGAAGATCAGTTGGGTGCACGAGTGGGTTACATCGAACTGGATCTCAACAGCGGTAAGATCCT
TGAGAGTTTTCGCCCCGAAGAACGTTTTCCAATGATGAGCACTTTTAAAGTTCTGCTATGTGGCGCGGTA
TTATCCCGTATTGACGCCGGGCAAGAGCAACTCGGTCGCCGCATACACTATTCTCAGAATGACTTGGTTG
AGTACTCACCAGTCACAGAAAAGCATCTTACGGATGGCATGACAGTAAGAGAATTATGCAGTGCTGCCAT
AACCATGAGTGATAACACTGCGGCCAACTTACTTCTGACAACGATCGGAGGACCGAAGGAGCTAACCGCT
TTTTTGCACAACATGGGGGATCATGTAACTCGCCTTGATCGTTGGGAACCGGAGCTGAATGAAGCCATAC
CAAACGACGAGCGTGACACCACGATGCCTGTAGCAATGGCAACAACGTTGCGCAAACTATTAACTGGCGA
ACTACTTACTCTAGCTTCCCGGCAACAATTAATAGACTGGATGGAGGCGGATAAAGTTGCAGGACCACTT
CTGCGCTCGGCCCTTCCGGCTGGCTGGTTTATTGCTGATAAATCTGGAGCCGGTGAGCGTGGGTCTCGCG
GTATCATTGCAGCACTGGGGCCAGATGGTAAGCCCTCCCGTATCGTAGTTATCTACACGACGGGGAGTCA
GGCAACTATGGATGAACGAAATAGACAGATCGCTGAGATAGGTGCCTCACTGATTAAGCATTGGTAACTG
TCAGACCAAGTTTACTCATATATACTTTAGATTGATTTAAAACTTCATTTTTAATTTAAAAGGATCTAGG
TGAAGATCCTTTTTGATAATCTCATGACCAAAATCCCTTAACGTGAGTTTTCGTTCCACTGAGCGTCAGA
CCCCGTAGAAAAGATCAAAGGATCTTCTTGAGATCCTTTTTTTCTGCGCGTAATCTGCTGCTTGCAAACA
AAAAAACCACCGCTACCAGCGGTGGTTTGTTTGCCGGATCAAGAGCTACCAACTCTTTTTCCGAAGGTAA
CTGGCTTCAGCAGAGCGCAGATACCAAATACTGTTCTTCTAGTGTAGCCGTAGTTAGGCCACCACTTCAA
GAACTCTGTAGCACCGCCTACATACCTCGCTCTGCTAATCCTGTTACCAGTGGCTGCTGCCAGTGGCGAT
AAGTCGTGTCTTACCGGGTTGGACTCAAGACGATAGTTACCGGATAAGGCGCAGCGGTCGGGCTGAACGG
GGGGTTCGTGCACACAGCCCAGCTTGGAGCGAACGACCTACACCGAACTGAGATACCTACAGCGTGAGCT
ATGAGAAAGCGCCACGCTTCCCGAAGGGAGAAAGGCGGACAGGTATCCGGTAAGCGGCAGGGTCGGAACA
GGAGAGCGCACGAGGGAGCTTCCAGGGGGAAACGCCTGGTATCTTTATAGTCCTGTCGGGTTTCGCCACC
TCTGACTTGAGCGTCGATTTTTGTGATGCTCGTCAGGGGGGCGGAGCCTATGGAAAAACGCCAGCAACGC
GGCCTTTTTACGGTTCCTGGCCTTTTGCTGGCCTTTTGCTCACATGTTCTTTCCTGCGTTATCCCCTGAT
TCTGTGGATAACCGTATTACCGCCTTTGAGTGAGCTGATACCGCTCGCCGCAGCCGAACGACCGAGCGCA
GCGAGTCAGTGAGCGAGGAAGCGGAAGAGCGCCCAATACGCAAACCGCCTCTCCCCGCGCGTTGGCCGAT
TCATTAATGCAGCTGGCACGACAGGTTTCCCGACTGGAAAGCGGGCAGTGAGCGCAACGCAATTAATGTG
AGTTAGCTCACTCATTAGGCACCCCAGGCTTTACACTTTATGCTTCCGGCTCGTATGTTGTGTGGAATTG
TGAGCGGATAACAATTTCACACAGGAAACAGCTATGACCATGATTACGCCAAGCGCGCAATTAACCCTCA
CTAAAGGGAACAAAAGCTGGAGCTGCAAGC
Features (pLannotate 1.2.2; 27 found; start..end, strand, type, name):
      5..231     +  promoter       RSV promoter: Rous sarcoma virus enhancer/promoter
    232..412     +  LTR            5' LTR (truncated): truncated 5' long terminal repeat (LTR) from HIV-1
    459..584     +  misc_feature   HIV-1 Ψ: packaging signal of human immunodeficiency virus type 1
    568..931     +  CDS            HIV-1 gag (fragment): gag protein from human immunodeficiency virus 1; gag
   1077..1310    +  misc_feature   RRE: The Rev response element (RRE) of HIV-1 allows for Rev-dependent mRNA export from the nucleus to the cytoplasm.
   1687..1713    +  CDS            Rev (fragment): human immunodeficiency virus 1 (HIV-1) Rev protein; rev; enhances nuclear export of unspliced and incompletely spliced viral mRNAs
   1717..1957    +  promoter       U6 promoter: RNA polymerase III promoter for human U6 snRNA
   1986..2061    +  misc_RNA       gRNA scaffold: guide RNA scaffold for the Streptococcus pyogenes CRISPR/Cas9 system
   2109..2226    +  misc_feature   cPPT/CTS: central polypurine tract and central termination sequence of HIV-1
   2295..2506    +  promoter       EF-1α core promoter: core promoter for human elongation factor EF-1α
   2532..3131    +  CDS            PuroR (fragment): puromycin N-acetyltransferase; pac from Streptomyces; confers resistance to puromycin
   3147..3735    +  misc_feature   WPRE: woodchuck hepatitis virus posttranscriptional regulatory element
   3786..3805    +  misc_feature   cPPT/CTS (fragment): central polypurine tract and central termination sequence of HIV-1
   3807..4040    +  LTR            3' LTR (ΔU3): self-inactivating 3' long terminal repeat (LTR) from HIV-1
   4118..4239    +  polyA_signal   SV40 poly(A) signal: SV40 polyadenylation signal
   4279..4414    +  rep_origin     SV40 ori: SV40 origin of replication
   4435..4453    -  promoter       T7 promoter: promoter for bacteriophage T7 RNA polymerase
   4461..4616    +  CDS            lacZα (fragment): LacZα fragment of β-galactosidase; lacZ fragment
   4621..5049    +  rep_origin     f1 ori (sequence partly withheld): f1 bacteriophage origin of replication; arrow indicates direction of (+) strand synthesis
   5102..5206    +  promoter       AmpR promoter: bla
   5207..6067    +  CDS            AmpR: β-lactamase; bla; confers resistance to ampicillin, carbenicillin, and related antibiotics
   6238..6826    +  rep_origin     ori: high-copy-number ColE1/pMB1/pBR322/pUC origin of replication
   7009..7101    +  CDS            lacI (fragment): lac repressor; lacI; The lac repressor binds to the lac operator to inhibit transcription in E. coli. This inhibition can be relieved by adding lactose or isopropyl-β-D-thiogalactopyranoside (IPTG).
   7114..7135    +  protein_bind   CAP binding site: CAP binding activates transcription in the presence of cAMP. E. coli catabolite activator protein
   7150..7180    +  promoter       lac promoter: promoter for the E. coli lac operon
   7188..7204    +  protein_bind   lac operator: The lac repressor binds to the lac operator to inhibit transcription in E. coli. This inhibition can be relieved by adding lactose or isopropyl-β-D-thiogalactopyranoside (IPTG). lac repressor encoded by lacI
   7249..7267    +  promoter       T3 promoter: promoter for bacteriophage T3 RNA polymerase
