[The description below was written by a language model from this plasmid's Addgene catalogue record and pLannotate feature annotations shown in this document.]
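Description:
pLenti-sgRELA is a 7,290-nt lentiviral CRISPR vector built on the pLenti-sgRNA backbone that delivers a single guide RNA against RELA to mammalian cells. It carries no Cas9, so it must be used in cells that receive the nuclease from another source. In bacteria it is maintained as a high-copy plasmid through a ColE1/pUC-type origin and selected with ampicillin via the β-lactamase gene. The backbone also retains an f1 origin, an SV40 origin and poly(A) signal, T7 and T3 promoters, and remnants of the lac region (lacZα and lacI fragments, lac promoter and operator).

The transfer cassette has a third-generation, self-inactivating layout. An RSV promoter fused to a truncated HIV-1 5' LTR drives production of the genomic RNA in packaging cells. It is followed by the Ψ packaging signal with an adjoining gag fragment, the Rev response element for Rev-dependent nuclear export, a cPPT/CTS element, and a ΔU3 3' LTR that inactivates LTR promoter activity after integration. Within this frame, a human U6 RNA polymerase III promoter transcribes the RELA-targeting spacer joined to the Streptococcus pyogenes gRNA scaffold. The spacer was inserted between BsmBI sites that were destroyed during cloning. Downstream, an EF-1α core promoter drives puromycin N-acetyltransferase, allowing puromycin selection of transduced cells, and a WPRE enhances transcript expression.

The associated publication describes a genome-wide CRISPR screen for HIV host dependency factors. This suggests use of the plasmid for targeted RELA disruption in Cas9-expressing cells, although the record does not state the exact application.
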