Addgene plasmid #83944: pLenti-sgRELA
Purpose: Lentiviral vector expressing an sgRNA targeting RELA NOTE: This plasmid does NOT contain Cas9.
Depositing lab: David Sabatini. Depositing organization: Whitehead Institute for Biomedical Research. Publication: A genome-wide CRISPR screen identifies a restricted set of HIV host dependency factors. Park RJ, Wang T, Koundakjian D, Hultquist JF, Lamothe-Molina P, Monel B, Schumann K, Yu H, Krupzcak KM, Garcia-Beltran W, Piechocka-Trocha A, Krogan NJ, Marson A, Sabatini DM, Lander ES, Hacohen N, Walker BD. Nat Genet. 2016 Dec 19. doi: 10.1038/ng.3741. PubMed 27992415.
Backbone
  Vector backbone: pLenti-sgRNA
  Vector type: Mammalian Expression, Lentiviral, CRISPR
  Selectable markers: Puromycin
Growth in bacteria
  Bacterial resistance: Ampicillin, 100 μg/mL
  Growth temperature: 37°C
  Growth strain: NEB Stable
  Copy number: High Copy
Gene/Insert
  Gene/Insert name: sgRELA
  gRNA/shRNA sequence: GGAAGATCTCATCCCCACCG
  Promoter: U6
  Cloning method: Restriction Enzyme; 5′ cloning site BsmBI (destroyed during cloning); 3′ cloning site BsmBI (destroyed during cloning)
  Sequencing primers: 5′ CATATACGATACAAGGCTGTT
Terms and licenses: Academic/Nonprofit Terms; Industry Terms: Not Available to Industry
How to cite: pLenti-sgRELA was a gift from David Sabatini (Addgene plasmid # 83944 ; http://n2t.net/addgene:83944 ; RRID:Addgene_83944)
