>Addgene plasmid #83944 | pLenti-sgRELA | addgene partial sequence | sequence record 163205 | hU6-F 5'-GAGGGCCTATTTCCCATGATT-3'
CGATACAAGGCTGTTAGAGAGATAATTAGAATTAATTTGACTGTAAACACAAAGATATTAGTACAAAATA
CGTGACGTAGAAAGTAATAATTTCTTGGGTAGTTTGCAGTTTTAAAATTATGTTTTAAAATGGACTATCA
TATGCTTACCGTAACTTGAAAGTATTTCGATTTCTTGGCTTTATATATCTTGTGGAAAGGACGAAACACC
GGAAGATCTCATCCCCACCGGTTTTAGAGCTAGAAATAGCAAGTTAAAATAAGGCTAGTCCGTTATCAAC
TTGAAAAAGTGGCACCGAGTCGGTGCTTTTTTGAATTCTAGATCTTGAGACAAATGGCAGTATTCATCCA
CAATTTTAAAAGAAAAGGGGGGATTGGGGGGTACAGTGCAGGGGAAAGAATAGTAGACATAATAGCAACA
GACATACAAACTAAAGAATTACAAAAACAAATTACAAAAATTCAAAATTTTCGGGTTTATTACAGGGACA
GCAGAGATCCACTTTGGCGCCGGCTCGAGTGGCTCCGGTGCCCGTCAGTGGGCAGAGCGCACATCGCCCA
CAGTCCCCGAGAAGTTGGGGGGAGGGGTCGGCAATTGAACCGGTGCCTAGAGAAGGTGGCGCGGGGTAAA
CTGGGAAAGTGATGTCGTGTACTGGCTCCGCCTTTTTCCCGAGGGTGGGGGAGAACCGTATATAAGTGCA
GTAGTCGCCGTGAACGTTCTTTTTCGCAACGGGTTTGCCGCCAGAACACAGGTGTCGTGACGCGGGATCC
GCCACCATGACCGAGTACAAGCCCACGGTGCGCCTCGCCACCCGCGACGACGTCCCCAGGGCCGTACGCA
CCCTCGCCGCCGCGTTCGCCGACTACCCCGCCACGCGCCACACCGTCGATCCGGACCGCCACATCGAGCG
GGTCACCGAGCTGCAAGAACTCTTCCTCACGCGCGTCGGGCTCGACATCGGCAAGGTGTGGGTCGCGGAC
GAC
