>Addgene plasmid #83944 | pLenti-sgRELA | addgene partial sequence | sequence record 163206 | StrepPyoCas9-5UTR-F 5'-CGGTGCCACTTTTTCAAGTTG-3'
ACTTGCTATTTCTAGCTCTAAACCGGTGGGGATGAGATCTTCCGGTGTTTCGTCCTTTCCACAAGATATA
TAAAGCCAAGAAATCGAAATACTTTCAAGTTACGGTAAGCATATGATAGTCCATTTTAAAACATAATTTT
AAAACTGCAAACTACCCAAGAAATTATTACTTTCTACGTCACGTATTTTGTACTAATATCTTTGTGTTTA
CAGTCAAATTAATTCTAATTATCTCTCTAACAGCCTTGTATCGTATATGCAAATATGAAGGAATCATGGG
AAATAGGCCCTCTCTGGGTCCCCTCGGGGTTGGGAGGTGGGTCTGAAACGATAATGGTGAATATCCCTGC
CTAACTCTATTCACTATAGAAAGTACAGCAAAAACTATTCTTAAACCTACCAAGCCTCCTACTATCATTA
TGAATAATTTTATATACCACAGCCAATTTGTTATGTTAAACCAATTCCACAAACTTGCCCATTTATCTAA
TTCCAATAATTCTTGTTCATTCTTTTCTTGCTGGTTTTGCGATTCTTCAATTAAGGAGTGTATTAAGCTT
GTGTAATTGTTAATTTCTCTGTCCCACTCCATCCAGGTCGTGTGATTCCAAATCTGTTCCAGAGATTTAT
TACTCCAACTAGCATTCCAAGGCACAGCAGTGGTGCAAATGAGTTTTCCAGAGCAACCCCAAATCCCCAG
GAGCTGTTGATCCTTTAGGTATCTTTCCACAGCCAGGATTCTTGCCTGGAGCTGCTTGATGCCCCAGACT
GTGAGTTGCAACAGATGCTGTTGCGCCTCAATAGCCCTCAGCAAATTGTTCTGCTGCTGCACTATACCAG
ACAATAATTGTCTGGCCTG
